>Addgene plasmid #17640 | pHIS2-TIP47 (Delta 1-190) | addgene partial sequence | sequence record 23591 | 17640 with T7-terminal
ATANTTCTTTNNGCTTTGTTAGCAGCCGGATCTCAGTGGTGGTGGTGGTGGTGCTCGAGACTGCAGGCTC
TAGATTCGAAAGCGGCCGCGACTAGTGAGCTCGTCGACGTAGGCCTTTGAATTCCTACTTCCCTTCAGGG
GTTTTCTCTGTGATTCCAGGAGCGAAGGGGCCCACCAGCCACATGGCTGGAGTGTTCTGGGCCACGTACT
CCACAGTGTTGTCTAGGGCCTCCCGGGCTCTGGCTATGCGCTCCCGAGTTTGGGCAAGAACGCCGGCTGA
GAGGTCCTGGAAGGAGTGAATGCCGGAGAAGGTGGCCTGAAGGTCGTTCACCTGGCTGCGGGCCTGCTGT
GCCTGCTCCCTGACGTGGCTGGGCAAGCCCTGGATGCTGGCCCCCAGGGCCACACACATGCTCTGCAGCT
GCTGGGTGATGTCCCTGAACATGCTGAGTGCCCGGGCCTCCACCTGCTCTGGCTTAGCTGGGTCCTTTTC
AGCATCCTGTGGGGTCTTCTGGTTCCAGCTGAGCCACATCTGGTGCAGCTTCTCCTGCCCCTCCCCCAGC
CTCTGGTCCACACCCTGTTTCACGGATTCCATCAGGCCGAGCACACTTGTTAGCTGCTGCAGCGTCTCCT
GTGCCTTCTGCCTGGCATTCTGCAGCTTGCCGAGGGAGTGTTCATAGGCGTGATTGCGCAGCCTCTCAGA
GAGAGAGCCCAACCGGACAAAGTAGTTCTGCTCCTGTCGCTGCTGCTGCAGTGAGGCCATGTCCGAATCC
TCCGGGGGNTAA
