[The description below was written by a language model from this plasmid's Addgene catalogue record.]
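Description:
pHIS2-TIP47 (Delta 1-190) is a bacterial expression plasmid built on the parallel HIS2 backbone, a pET-derived vector in which the original polylinker was replaced with the polylinker from the baculovirus expression plasmid pFastBac. It is maintained in E. coli as a high-copy plasmid under ampicillin selection. No feature table is provided, so the origin of replication and the exact regulatory elements are not itemised. The pET lineage and the use of a T7 primer for 5′ sequencing are consistent with the T7 promoter arrangement typical of this vector family, in which expression depends on a host supplying T7 RNA polymerase, but the record does not name the promoter explicitly.

The insert is a truncated form of mouse Tip47 (gene Plin3, also known as M6prbp1), a PAT family protein associated with lipid droplets. The Delta 1-190 mutation removes the first 190 residues, leaving a C-terminal fragment of the protein. This fragment was cloned by restriction enzyme methods in frame with a backbone-encoded N-terminal His tag, which allows the recombinant protein to be recovered by immobilised metal affinity chromatography. Whether a protease cleavage site lies between the tag and the insert is not stated in the record.

The associated publication reports the structure of TIP47, so the construct's purpose is evidently to produce the N-terminally truncated protein in bacteria in quantities suitable for purification and structural or biochemical study.
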