Addgene plasmid #17640: pHIS2-TIP47 (Delta 1-190)
Depositing lab: James Hurley. Depositing organization: National Institute of Diabetes & Digestive & Kidney Diseases (NIDDK). Publication: Structure of a lipid droplet protein; the PAT family member TIP47. Hickenbottom SJ, Kimmel AR, Londos C, Hurley JH. Structure. 2004 Jul . 12(7):1199-207. 10.1016/j.str.2004.04.021 PubMed 15242596.
Backbone
  Vector backbone: parallel HIS2
  Vector type: Bacterial Expression
Growth in bacteria
  Bacterial resistance: Ampicillin, 100 μg/mL
  Growth temperature: 37°C
  Growth strain: DH5alpha
  Copy number: High Copy
Gene/Insert
  Gene/Insert name: Tip47 (Delta 1-190) (alt name: Tip47)
  Species: M. musculus (mouse)
  Mutation: Delta 1-190
  Entrez Gene: Plin3 (a.k.a. 1300012C15Rik, M6prbp1, Tip47)
  Tag / fusion protein: His (N terminal on backbone)
  Cloning method: Restriction Enzyme
  Sequencing primers: 5′ T7
Terms and licenses: Academic/Nonprofit Terms; Industry Terms: Not Available to Industry
Depositor comments: The vector backbone, parallel HIS2, was made by replacing the polylinker of pET with the polylinker isolated from the baculovirus expression plasmid pFastBac (see PMID: 10024467).
How to cite: pHIS2-TIP47 (Delta 1-190) was a gift from James Hurley (Addgene plasmid # 17640 ; http://n2t.net/addgene:17640 ; RRID:Addgene_17640)
